Addgene plasmid #106007: Opto-GPR19
Purpose: Expression of a chimeric G-protein coupled receptor (Rhodopsin-GPR19; Opto-GPR19; A9)
Depositing lab: Harald Janovjak. Depositing organization: Institute of Science and Technology Austria (I.S.T. Austria). Publication: Optical functionalization of human Class A orphan G-protein-coupled receptors. Morri M, Sanchez-Romero I, Tichy AM, Kainrath S, Gerrard EJ, Hirschfeld PP, Schwarz J, Janovjak H. Nat Commun. 2018 May 16;9(1):1950. doi: 10.1038/s41467-018-04342-1. PubMed 29769519.
Backbone
  Vector backbone: pcDNA3.1-
  Backbone manufacturer: Invitrogen
  Backbone size w/o insert (bp): 5427
  Vector type: Mammalian Expression
  Selectable markers: Neomycin (select with G418)
Growth in bacteria
  Bacterial resistance: Ampicillin, 100 μg/mL
  Growth temperature: 37°C
  Growth strain: DH5alpha
  Copy number: High Copy
Gene/Insert
  Gene/Insert name: Opto-GPR19
  Species: H. sapiens (human), B. taurus (bovine)
  Insert size (bp): 1311
  Mutation: Chimeric receptor protein
  Entrez Gene: GPR19
  Promoter: CMV
  Tag / fusion protein: VSV-G (N terminal on insert); Rhodopsin-1D4 (C terminal on insert)
  Cloning method: Restriction Enzyme; 5′ cloning site unknown (unknown if destroyed); 3′ cloning site unknown (unknown if destroyed)
  Sequencing primers: 5′ CMV_F (CGCAAATGGGCGGTAGGCGTG); 3′ pcDNA_R (CAACAGATGGCTGGCAAC)
Terms and licenses: Academic/Nonprofit Terms; Industry Terms: Not Available to Industry
Depositor comments: two step cloning; 5' and 3' sites cannot be used for (sub)cloning
How to cite: Opto-GPR19 was a gift from Harald Janovjak (Addgene plasmid # 106007 ; http://n2t.net/addgene:106007 ; RRID:Addgene_106007)
