[The description below was written by a language model from this plasmid's Addgene catalogue record and pLannotate feature annotations shown in this document.]
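Description:
Opto-GPR19 is a mammalian expression plasmid built on the Invitrogen pcDNA3.1(-) backbone, carrying a chimeric G-protein-coupled receptor that combines bovine rhodopsin with the human orphan class A receptor GPR19. The roughly 1.3 kb insert sits downstream of the human cytomegalovirus immediate-early enhancer and promoter, with a T7 promoter just upstream of the coding region, and is terminated by the bovine growth hormone polyadenylation signal. The receptor carries a VSV-G epitope at its N terminus and the rhodopsin 1D4 epitope at its C terminus, which allow antibody detection or purification. Automated annotation of the sequenced plasmid recognises most of the open reading frame as bovine rhodopsin, including the N-terminal segment with the N-linked glycosylation signal. The GPR19-derived portions are not annotated separately, and the record does not specify which receptor segments were exchanged.

The plasmid replicates in E. coli from a high-copy ColE1/pUC-type origin and is selected with ampicillin through the β-lactamase gene. An f1 origin is also present. For mammalian cells, an SV40 early promoter drives the neomycin phosphotransferase gene, followed by the SV40 polyadenylation signal, permitting G418 selection of stable lines. Several small annotations (fragments of an HIV-1 LTR, ble, lacI and bom) appear to be partial matches in the backbone rather than functional parts. The depositor notes that the insert was assembled in two cloning steps and that the flanking sites cannot be reused for subcloning. The construct belongs to a set made for optical functionalisation of human orphan GPCRs, where a rhodopsin-based chimera is intended to place signalling associated with the orphan receptor under light control.
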