Features (pLannotate 1.2.2; 21 found; start..end, strand, type, name):
     30..82      -  misc_feature   bom (fragment): basis of mobility region from pBR322
    237..616     +  enhancer       CMV enhancer: human cytomegalovirus immediate early enhancer
    617..820     +  promoter       CMV promoter: human cytomegalovirus (CMV) immediate early promoter
    816..849     +  LTR            5' LTR (truncated) (fragment): truncated 5' long terminal repeat (LTR) from HIV-1
    865..883     +  promoter       T7 promoter: promoter for bacteriophage T7 RNA polymerase
   1026..2006    +  CDS            RHO (fragment): OPSD_BOVIN - Experimental evidence at protein level: Swiss-Prot protein existence level 1. Photoreceptor required for image-forming vision at low light intensity. Required for photoreceptor cell viability after birth (By similarity). Light-induced isomerization of 11-cis to all-trans retinal triggers a conformational change that activates signaling via G- proteins (PubMed:10926528, PubMed:12044163, PubMed:11972040, PubMed:16908857, PubMed:16586416, PubMed:17060607, PubMed:17449675, PubMed:18818650, PubMed:21389983, PubMed:22198838, PubMed:23579341, PubMed:25205354, PubMed:27458239). Subsequent
   1041..1079    +  CDS            opsin tag: segment of bovine rhodopsin containing a signal for N-linked glycosylation (Favaloro et al., 2008) The asparagine in the NKT tripeptide will be glycosylated if this sequence is exposed to the ER lumen.
   2317..2428    +  polyA_signal   bGH poly(A) signal: bovine growth hormone polyadenylation signal
   2545..2566    +  promoter       SV40 promoter (fragment): SV40 enhancer and early promoter
   2587..3015    +  rep_origin     f1 ori (sequence partly withheld): f1 bacteriophage origin of replication; arrow indicates direction of (+) strand synthesis
   3029..3358    +  promoter       SV40 promoter: SV40 enhancer and early promoter
   3425..4216    +  CDS            neo: KKA2_KLEPN - Also known as kan, nptII. Experimental evidence at protein level: Swiss-Prot protein existence level 1. Resistance to kanamycin, neomycin, paromomycin, ribostamycin, butirosin and gentamicin B. From Klebsiella pneumoniae.
   4240..4398    +  CDS            ble (fragment): BLE_KLEPN - Experimental evidence at protein level: Swiss-Prot protein existence level 1. Binding protein with a strong affinity to the bleomycin family of antibiotics. Binds to CL990; an antimitotic-antibiotic compound. From Klebsiella pneumoniae.
   4393..4514    +  polyA_signal   SV40 poly(A) signal: SV40 polyadenylation signal
   4587..4603    -  protein_bind   lac operator: The lac repressor binds to the lac operator to inhibit transcription in E. coli. This inhibition can be relieved by adding lactose or isopropyl-β-D-thiogalactopyranoside (IPTG). lac repressor encoded by lacI
   4611..4641    -  promoter       lac promoter: promoter for the E. coli lac operon
   4656..4677    -  protein_bind   CAP binding site: CAP binding activates transcription in the presence of cAMP. E. coli catabolite activator protein
   4690..4782    -  CDS            lacI (fragment): lac repressor; lacI; The lac repressor binds to the lac operator to inhibit transcription in E. coli. This inhibition can be relieved by adding lactose or isopropyl-β-D-thiogalactopyranoside (IPTG).
   4965..5553    -  rep_origin     ori: high-copy-number ColE1/pMB1/pBR322/pUC origin of replication
   5724..6584    -  CDS            AmpR: β-lactamase; bla; confers resistance to ampicillin, carbenicillin, and related antibiotics
   6585..6689    -  promoter       AmpR promoter: bla
>Addgene plasmid #106007 | Opto-GPR19 | addgene full sequence | sequence record 232386 | Addgene NGS Result
TCGACGGATCGGGAGATCTCCCGATCCCCTATGGTGCACTCTCAGTACAATCTGCTCTGATGCCGCATAG
TTAAGCCAGTATCTGCTCCCTGCTTGTGTGTTGGAGGTCGCTGAGTAGTGCGCGAGCAAAATTTAAGCTA
CAACAAGGCAAGGCTTGACCGACAATTGCATGAAGAATCTGCTTAGGGTTAGGCGTTTTGCGCTGCTTCG
CGATGTACGGGCCAGATATACGCGTTGACATTGATTATTGACTAGTTATTAATAGTAATCAATTACGGGG
TCATTAGTTCATAGCCCATATATGGAGTTCCGCGTTACATAACTTACGGTAAATGGCCCGCCTGGCTGAC
CGCCCAACGACCCCCGCCCATTGACGTCAATAATGACGTATGTTCCCATAGTAACGCCAATAGGGACTTT
CCATTGACGTCAATGGGTGGAGTATTTACGGTAAACTGCCCACTTGGCAGTACATCAAGTGTATCATATG
CCAAGTACGCCCCCTATTGACGTCAATGACGGTAAATGGCCCGCCTGGCATTATGCCCAGTACATGACCT
TATGGGACTTTCCTACTTGGCAGTACATCTACGTATTAGTCATCGCTATTACCATGGTGATGCGGTTTTG
GCAGTACATCAATGGGCGTGGATAGCGGTTTGACTCACGGGGATTTCCAAGTCTCCACCCCATTGACGTC
AATGGGAGTTTGTTTTGGCACCAAAATCAACGGGACTTTCCAAAATGTCGTAACAACTCCGCCCCATTGA
CGCAAATGGGCGGTAGGCGTGTACGGTGGGAGGTCTATATAAGCAGAGCTCTCTGGCTAACTAGAGAACC
CACTGCTTACTGGCTTATCGAAATTAATACGACTCACTATAGGGAGACACAAGCTGGCTAGCGTTTAAAC
GGGCCCTCTAGACTCGAGCACCATGAAAACGATCATCGCCCTGAGCTACATCTTCTGCCTGGTATTCGCC
ATGTACACCGATATAGAGATGAACAGGCTGGGAAAGGATAGCCTCATGAACGGGACCGAGGGCCCAAACT
TCTACGTGCCTTTCTCCAACAAGACGGGCGTGGTGCGCAGCCCCTTCGAGGCCCCGCAGTACTACCTGGC
GGAGCCATGGCAGTTCTCCATGCTGGCCGCCTACATGTTCCTGCTGATCATGCTTGGCTTCCCCATCAAC
TTCCTCACGCTGTACGTCATCCATAGGAGTAGGAGGACTCAGTCTACCCTCAACTACATCCTGCTCAACC
TGGCCGTGGCCGACCTCTTCATGGTGTTCGGGGGCTTCACCACCACCCTCTACACCTCTCTGCACGGGTA
CTTCGTCTTTGGGCCCACGGGCTGCAACCTGGAGGGCTTCTTTGCCACCTTGGGCGGTGAAATTGCACTG
TGGTCCTTGGTGGTCCTGGCCATCGAGCGGTACGTGGTGGTGGTCTATCCTCTGAGCTTCAAGGTGTCCA
GAGAAAAAGCCAAGGCCATCATGGGCGTCGCCTTCACCTGGGTCATGGCTCTGGCCTGTGCCGCGCCCCC
CCTCGTCGGCTGGTCCAGGTACATCCCGGAGGGCATGCAGTGCTCGTGCGGGATTGACTACTACACGCCC
CACGAGGAAACCAACAATGAGTCGTTCGTCATCTACATGTTCGTGGTCCACTTCATCATCCCCCTGATTG
TCATATTCTTCTGCTACGGAAAGGTCATAAAATATATTTGGAGAATAGGCACAGATGGCCGAACGGTGAG
GAGGACAATGAACATTGTCCCTCGGACAAAAGTGAAAACTATCCGCATGGTGATCATCATGGTCATCGCT
TTCCTAATCTGCTGGCTGCCCTACGCTGGGGTGGCGTTCTACATCTTCACCCATCAGGGCTCTGACTTTG
GCCCCATCTTCATGACCATCCCGGCTTTCTTTGCCAAGACTTCTGCCGTCTACAACCCCGTCATCTACAT
CATGATGAACAAGCAGTTCCGCAGAGGGATGAAAGAGACTTTTTGCATGTCCTCTATGAAATGTTACCGA
AGCAATGCCTATACTATCACAACAAGTTCAAGGATGGCCAAAAAAAACTACGTTGGCATTTCAGAAATCC
CTTCCATGGCCAAAACTATTACCAAAGACTCGATCTATGACTCATTTGACAGAGAAGCCAAGGAAAAAAA
GCTTGCTTGGCCCATTAACTCAAATCCACCAAATACTTTTGTCACAGAAACCAGCCAAGTGGCGCCTGCC
TAAGAATTCCACCACACTGGACTAGTGGATCCGAGCTCGGTACCAAGCTTAAGTTTAAACCGCTGATCAG
CCTCGACTGTGCCTTCTAGTTGCCAGCCATCTGTTGTTTGCCCCTCCCCCGTGCCTTCCTTGACCCTGGA
AGGTGCCACTCCCACTGTCCTTTCCTAATAAAATGAGGAAATTGCATCGCATTGTCTGAGTAGGTGTCAT
TCTATTCTGGGGGGTGGGGTGGGGCAGGACAGCAAGGGGGAGGATTGGGAAGAGAATAGCAGGCATGCTG
GGGATGCGGTGGGCTCTATGGCTTCTGAGGCGGAAAGAACCAGCTGGGGCTCTAGGGGGTATCCCC
[124 nt withheld, positions 2587-2710]
C
[91 nt withheld, positions 2712-2802]
A
[49 nt withheld, positions 2804-2852]
CCTTTGACGTTGGAGTCCACGTTCTTT
[37 nt withheld, positions 2880-2916]
ACCCTATCTCGGTCTATTCTTTTGATTTATAAGGGATTTTGCCGATTTCGGCCTATTGGTTAAAAAATGA
GCTGATTTAACAAAAATTTAACGCGAATTAATTCTGTGGAATGTGTGTCAGTTAGGGTGTGGAAAGTCCC
CAGGCTCCCCAGCAGGCAGAAGTATGCAAAGCATGCATCTCAATTAGTCAGCAACCAGGTGTGGAAAGTC
CCCAGGCTCCCCAGCAGGCAGAAGTATGCAAAGCATGCATCTCAATTAGTCAGCAACCATAGTCCCGCCC
CTAACTCCGCCCATCCCGCCCCTAACTCCGCCCAGTTCCGCCCATTCTCCGCCCCATGGCTGACTAATTT
TTTTTATTTATGCAGAGGCCGAGGCCGCCTCTGCCTCTGAGCTATTCCAGAAGTAGTGAGGAGGCTTTTT
TGGAGGCCTAGGCTTTTGCAAAAAGCTCCCGGGAGCTTGTATATCCATTTTCGGATCTGATCAAGAGACA
GGATGAGGATCGTTTCGCATGATTGAACAAGATGGATTGCACGCAGGTTCTCCGGCCGCTTGGGTGGAGA
GGCTATTCGGCTATGACTGGGCACAACAGACAATCGGCTGCTCTGATGCCGCCGTGTTCCGGCTGTCAGC
GCAGGGGCGCCCGGTTCTTTTTGTCAAGACCGACCTGTCCGGTGCCCTGAATGAACTGCAGGACGAGGCA
GCGCGGCTATCGTGGCTGGCCACGACGGGCGTTCCTTGCGCAGCTGTGCTCGACGTTGTCACTGAAGCGG
GAAGGGACTGGCTGCTATTGGGCGAAGTGCCGGGGCAGGATCTCCTGTCATCTCACCTTGCTCCTGCCGA
GAAAGTATCCATCATGGCTGATGCAATGCGGCGGCTGCATACGCTTGATCCGGCTACCTGCCCATTCGAC
CACCAAGCGAAACATCGCATCGAGCGAGCACGTACTCGGATGGAAGCCGGTCTTGTCGATCAGGATGATC
TGGACGAAGAACATCAGGGGCTCGCGCCAGCCGAACTGTTCGCCAGGCTCAAGGCGCGCATGCCCGACGG
CGAGGATCTCGTCGTGACCCATGGCGATGCCTGCTTGCCGAATATCATGGTGGAAAATGGCCGCTTTTCT
GGATTCATCGACTGTGGCCGGCTGGGTGTGGCGGACCGCTATCAGGACATAGCGTTGGCTACCCGTGATA
TTGCTGAAGAACTTGGCGGCGAATGGGCTGACCGCTTCCTCGTGCTTTACGGTATCGCCGCTCCCGATTC
GCAGCGCATCGCCTTCTATCGCCTTCTTGACGAGTTCTTCTGAGCGGGACTCTGGGGTTCGAAATGACCG
ACCAAGCGACGCCCAACCTGCCATCACGAGATTTCGATTCCACCGCCGCCTTCTATGAAAGGTTGGGCTT
CGGAATCGTTTTCCGGGACGCCGGCTGGATGATCCTCCAGCGCGGGGATCTCATGCTGGAGTTCTTCGCC
CACCCCAACTTGTTTATTGCAGCTTATAATGGTTACAAATAAAGCAATAGCATCACAAATTTCACAAATA
AAGCATTTTTTTCACTGCATTCTAGTTGTGGTTTGTCCAAACTCATCAATGTATCTTATCATGTCTGTAT
ACCGTCGACCTCTAGCTAGAGCTTGGCGTAATCATGGTCATAGCTGTTTCCTGTGTGAAATTGTTATCCG
CTCACAATTCCACACAACATACGAGCCGGAAGCATAAAGTGTAAAGCCTGGGGTGCCTAATGAGTGAGCT
AACTCACATTAATTGCGTTGCGCTCACTGCCCGCTTTCCAGTCGGGAAACCTGTCGTGCCAGCTGCATTA
ATGAATCGGCCAACGCGCGGGGAGAGGCGGTTTGCGTATTGGGCGCTCTTGCGCTTCCTCGCTCACTGAC
TCGCTGCGCTCGGTCGTTCGGCTGCGGCGAGCGGTATCAGCTCACTCAAAGGCGGTAATACGGTTATCCA
CAGAATCAGGGGATAACGCAGGAAAGAACATGTGAGCAAAAGGCCAGCAAAAGGCCAGGAACCGTAAAAA
GGCCGCGTTGCTGGCGTTTTTCCATAGGCTCCGCCCCCCTGACGAGCATCACAAAAATCGACGCTCAAGT
CAGAGGTGGCGAAACCCGACAGGACTATAAAGATACCAGGCGTTTCCCCCTGGAAGCTCCCTCGTGCGCT
CTCCTGTTCCGACCCTGCCGCTTACCGGATACCTGTCCGCCTTTCTCCCTTCGGGAAGCGTGGCGCTTTC
TCATAGCTCACGCTGTAGGTATCTCAGTTCGGTGTAGGTCGTTCGCTCCAAGCTGGGCTGTGTGCACGAA
CCCCCCGTTCAGCCCGACCGCTGCGCCTTATCCGGTAACTATCGTCTTGAGTCCAACCCGGTAAGACACG
ACTTATCGCCACTGGCAGCAGCCACTGGTAACAGGATTAGCAGAGCGAGGTATGTAGGCGGTGCTACAGA
GTTCTTGAAGTGGTGGCCTAACTACGGCTACACTAGAAGAACAGTATTTGGTATCTGCGCTCTGCTGAAG
CCAGTTACCTTCGGAAAAAGAGTTGGTAGCTCTTGATCCGGCAAACAAACCACCGCTGGTAGCGGTGGTT
TTTTTGTTTGCAAGCAGCAGATTACGCGCAGAAAAAAAGGATCTCAAGAAGATCCTTTGATCTTTTCTAC
GGGGTCTGACGCTCAGTGGAACGAAAACTCACGTTAAGGGATTTTGGTCATGAGATTATCAAAAAGGATC
TTCACCTAGATCCTTTTAAATTAAAAATGAAGTTTTAAATCAATCTAAAGTATATATGAGTAAACTTGGT
CTGACAGTTACCAATGCTTAATCAGTGAGGCACCTATCTCAGCGATCTGTCTATTTCGTTCATCCATAGT
TGCCTGACTCCCCGTCGTGTAGATAACTACGATACGGGAGGGCTTACCATCTGGCCCCAGTGCTGCAATG
ATACCGCGGGACCCACGCTCACCGGCTCCAGATTTATCAGCAATAAACCAGCCAGCCGGAAGGGCCGAGC
GCAGAAGTGGTCCTGCAACTTTATCCGCCTCCATCCAGTCTATTAATTGTTGCCGGGAAGCTAGAGTAAG
TAGTTCGCCAGTTAATAGTTTGCGCAACGTTGTTGCCATTGCTACAGGCATCGTGGTGTCACGCTCGTCG
TTTGGTATGGCTTCATTCAGCTCCGGTTCCCAACGATCAAGGCGAGTTACATGATCCCCCATGTTGTGCA
AAAAAGCGGTTAGCTCCTTCGGTCCTCCGATCGTTGTCAGAAGTAAGTTGGCCGCAGTGTTATCACTCAT
GGTTATGGCAGCACTGCATAATTCTCTTACTGTCATGCCATCCGTAAGATGCTTTTCTGTGACTGGTGAG
TACTCAACCAAGTCATTCTGAGAATAGTGTATGCGGCGACCGAGTTGCTCTTGCCCGGCGTCAATACGGG
ATAATACCGCGCCACATAGCAGAACTTTAAAAGTGCTCATCATTGGAAAACGTTCTTCGGGGCGAAAACT
CTCAAGGATCTTACCACTGTTGAGATCCAGTTCGATGTAACCCACTCGTGCACCCAACTGATCTTCAGCA
TCTTTTACTTTCACCAGCGTTTCTGGGTGAGCAAAAACAGGAAGGCAAAATGCCGCAAAAAAGGGAATAA
GGGCGACACGGAAATGTTGAATACTCATACTCTTCCTTTTTCAATATTATTGAAGCATTTATCAGGGTTA
TTGTCTCATGAGCGGATACATATTTGAATGTATTTAGAAAAATAAACAAATAGGGGTTCCGCGCACATTT
CCCCGAAAAGTGCCACCTGACG
