>Addgene plasmid #106007 | Opto-GPR19 | depositor partial sequence | sequence record 200770 | Opto-GPR19
ATGAAAACGATCATCGCCCTGAGCTACATCTTCTGCCTGGTATTCGCCATGTACACCGATATAGAGATGA
ACAGGCTGGGAAAGGATAGCCTCATGAACGGGACCGAGGGCCCAAACTTCTACGTGCCTTTCTCCAACAA
GACGGGCGTGGTGCGCAGCCCCTTCGAGGCCCCGCAGTACTACCTGGCGGAGCCATGGCAGTTCTCCATG
CTGGCCGCCTACATGTTCCTGCTGATCATGCTTGGCTTCCCCATCAACTTCCTCACGCTGTACGTCATCC
ATAGGAGTAGGAGGACTCAGTCTACCCTCAACTACATCCTGCTCAACCTGGCCGTGGCCGACCTCTTCAT
GGTGTTCGGGGGCTTCACCACCACCCTCTACACCTCTCTGCACGGGTACTTCGTCTTTGGGCCCACGGGC
TGCAACCTGGAGGGCTTCTTTGCCACCTTGGGCGGTGAAATTGCACTGTGGTCCTTGGTGGTCCTGGCCA
TCGAGCGGTACGTGGTGGTGGTCTATCCTCTGAGCTTCAAGGTGTCCAGAGAAAAAGCCAAGGCCATCAT
GGGCGTCGCCTTCACCTGGGTCATGGCTCTGGCCTGTGCCGCGCCCCCCCTCGTCGGCTGGTCCAGGTAC
ATCCCGGAGGGCATGCAGTGCTCGTGCGGGATTGACTACTACACGCCCCACGAGGAAACCAACAATGAGT
CGTTCGTCATCTACATGTTCGTGGTCCACTTCATCATCCCCCTGATTGTCATATTCTTCTGCTACGGAAA
GGTCATAAAATATATTTGGAGAATAGGCACAGATGGCCGAACGGTGAGGAGGACAATGAACATTGTCCCT
CGGACAAAAGTGAAAACTATCCGCATGGTGATCATCATGGTCATCGCTTTCCTAATCTGCTGGCTGCCCT
ACGCTGGGGTGGCGTTCTACATCTTCACCCATCAGGGCTCTGACTTTGGCCCCATCTTCATGACCATCCC
GGCTTTCTTTGCCAAGACTTCTGCCGTCTACAACCCCGTCATCTACATCATGATGAACAAGCAGTTCCGC
AGAGGGATGAAAGAGACTTTTTGCATGTCCTCTATGAAATGTTACCGAAGCAATGCCTATACTATCACAA
CAAGTTCAAGGATGGCCAAAAAAAACTACGTTGGCATTTCAGAAATCCCTTCCATGGCCAAAACTATTAC
CAAAGACTCGATCTATGACTCATTTGACAGAGAAGCCAAGGAAAAAAAGCTTGCTTGGCCCATTAACTCA
AATCCACCAAATACTTTTGTCACAGAAACCAGCCAAGTGGCGCCTGCCTAA
